>Addgene plasmid #147524 | pGEX-6P-1-HsTNRC6A_1209-1709-CIM2mut_S | depositor full sequence | sequence record 289971 | Full Sequence
ACGTTATCGACTGCACGGTGCACCAATGCTTCTGGCGTCAGGCAGCCATCGGAAGCTGTGGTATGGCTGT
GCAGGTCGTAAATCACTGCATAATTCGTGTCGCTCAAGGCGCACTCCCGTTCTGGATAATGTTTTTTGCG
CCGACATCATAACGGTTCTGGCAAATATTCTGAAATGAGCTGTTGACAATTAATCATCGGCTCGTATAAT
GTGTGGAATTGTGAGCGGATAACAATTTCACACAGGAAACAGTATTCATGTCCCCTATACTAGGTTATTG
GAAAATTAAGGGCCTTGTGCAACCCACTCGACTTCTTTTGGAATATCTTGAAGAAAAATATGAAGAGCAT
TTGTATGAGCGCGATGAAGGTGATAAATGGCGAAACAAAAAGTTTGAATTGGGTTTGGAGTTTCCCAATC
TTCCTTATTATATTGATGGTGATGTTAAATTAACACAGTCTATGGCCATCATACGTTATATAGCTGACAA
GCACAACATGTTGGGTGGTTGTCCAAAAGAGCGTGCAGAGATTTCAATGCTTGAAGGAGCGGTTTTGGAT
ATTAGATACGGTGTTTCGAGAATTGCATATAGTAAAGACTTTGAAACTCTCAAAGTTGATTTTCTTAGCA
AGCTACCTGAAATGCTGAAAATGTTCGAAGATCGTTTATGTCATAAAACATATTTAAATGGTGATCATGT
AACCCATCCTGACTTCATGTTGTATGACGCTCTTGATGTTGTTTTATACATGGACCCAATGTGCCTGGAT
GCGTTCCCAAAATTAGTTTGTTTTAAAAAACGTATTGAAGCTATCCCACAAATTGATAAGTACTTGAAAT
CCAGCAAGTATATAGCATGGCCTTTGCAGGGCTGGCAAGCCACGTTTGGTGGTGGCGACCATCCTCCAAA
ATCGGATCTGGAAGTTCTGTTCCAGGGGCCCCTGGGATCCCCAAACCTGTTGGTGAAGCAGCAGACTCCA
CCATCTCAGCAGCAGCCACTCCATCAGCCAGCCATGAAGTCTTTCCTTGACAATGTCATGCCCCACACTA
CACCTGAGCTGCAAAAAGGGCCATCACCAATAAATGCTTTCAGCAACTTCCCTATAGGCTTGAACTCAAA
CTTGAATGTAAATATGGATATGAACAGTATTAAAGAGCCACAGTCAAGACTAAGGAAGTGGACGACAGTG
GACAGCATTTCTGTGAACACATCTTTGGATCAAAACTCCAGCAAACATGGTGCTATTTCAAGTGGTTTCA
GGCTGGAAGAGTCTCCATTTGTTCCCTATGACTTTATGAACAGCAGTACTTCACCAGCCAGTCCTCCAGG
TTCAATAGGAGATGGCTGGCCACGTGCCAAATCGCCTAACGGCTCTAGCAGTGTTAATTGGCCACCAGAA
TTTCGTCCTGGTGAGCCATGGAAAGGTTATCCAAACATTGACCCTGAAACTGACCCTTACGTCACTCCTG
GCAGTGTCATAAACAATCTTTCAATTAATACTGTGCGGGAAGTTGACCACCTCAGGGACAGGAACAGTGG
GTCATCCTCATCCTTGAACACCACGCTGCCTTCAACTAGTGCCTGGTCATCCATTCGTGCCTCCAACTAC
AACGTTCCCCTCAGCAGTACAGCACAAAGCACTTCAGCCAGAAATAGTGATTCCAAATTGACATGGTCTC
CTGGTTCAGTTACAAACACCTCTCTGGCTCATGAGCTGTGGAAGGTCCCTTTGCCACCTAAAAACATCAC
TGCTCCGTCCCGCCCACCTCCGGGACTGACTGGTCAGAAGCCACCCTTGTCTACGTGGGATAATTCTCCC
CTTCGTATAGGTGGAGGATGGGGAAATTCTGACGCCAGATATACCCCAGGTTCCAGCTGGGGTGAGAGCA
GCTCAGGGAGAATAACAAATTGGCTTGTTCTAAAAAACCTTACACCTCAGATCGATGGCTCAACTCTGCG
CACTCTGTGCATGCAGCACGGCCCGCTGATCACATTCCACCTGAACCTCCCTCACGGAAATGCTCTGGTC
CGCTACAGTTCAAAAGAAGAGGTAGTGGAGGCACAAAAGTCTCTGCACATGTGTGTACTGGGGAACACTA
CTATTCTTGCTGAGTTTGCCAGTGAAGAGGAGATCAGTCGTTTCTTTGCACAAAGCCAGTCTCTGACCCC
TTCTCCCGGCTGGCAGTCTCTCGGGTCCAGCCAGAGCCGGCTGGGCTCCCTCGACTGTTCCCACTCATTC
TCCAGCCGGACCGATCTCAATCACTGGAATGGTGCTGGGCTGTCGGGAACTAACTGTGGAGACCTTCACG
GCACTTCAGCTGCTGCTACCCCGCATTATTCCACAAGCGCTGCTGCTCCCCCAAGCAGCAGCGACCCCCG
AGGAATTAGCAGCCCATCTCCCATTAACGCTTTTCTTTCTGTTGACCACCTGGGTGGGGGTGGAGAGTCC
ATGTAAGCGGCCGCATCGTGACTGACTGACGATCTGCCTCGCGCGTTTCGGTGATGACGGTGAAAACCTC
TGACACATGCAGCTCCCGGAGACGGTCACAGCTTGTCTGTAAGCGGATGCCGGGAGCAGACAAGCCCGTC
AGGGCGCGTCAGCGGGTGTTGGCGGGTGTCGGGGCGCAGCCATGACCCAGTCACGTAGCGATAGCGGAGT
GTATAATTCTTGAAGACGAAAGGGCCTCGTGATACGCCTATTTTTATAGGTTAATGTCATGATAATAATG
GTTTCTTAGACGTCAGGTGGCACTTTTCGGGGAAATGTGCGCGGAACCCCTATTTGTTTATTTTTCTAAA
TACATTCAAATATGTATCCGCTCATGAGACAATAACCCTGATAAATGCTTCAATAATATTGAAAAAGGAA
GAGTATGAGTATTCAACATTTCCGTGTCGCCCTTATTCCCTTTTTTGCGGCATTTTGCCTTCCTGTTTTT
GCTCACCCAGAAACGCTGGTGAAAGTAAAAGATGCTGAAGATCAGTTGGGTGCACGAGTGGGTTACATCG
AACTGGATCTCAACAGCGGTAAGATCCTTGAGAGTTTTCGCCCCGAAGAACGTTTTCCAATGATGAGCAC
TTTTAAAGTTCTGCTATGTGGCGCGGTATTATCCCGTGTTGACGCCGGGCAAGAGCAACTCGGTCGCCGC
ATACACTATTCTCAGAATGACTTGGTTGAGTACTCACCAGTCACAGAAAAGCATCTTACGGATGGCATGA
CAGTAAGAGAATTATGCAGTGCTGCCATAACCATGAGTGATAACACTGCGGCCAACTTACTTCTGACAAC
GATCGGAGGACCGAAGGAGCTAACCGCTTTTTTGCACAACATGGGGGATCATGTAACTCGCCTTGATCGT
TGGGAACCGGAGCTGAATGAAGCCATACCAAACGACGAGCGTGACACCACGATGCCTGCAGCAATGGCAA
CAACGTTGCGCAAACTATTAACTGGCGAACTACTTACTCTAGCTTCCCGGCAACAATTAATAGACTGGAT
GGAGGCGGATAAAGTTGCAGGACCACTTCTGCGCTCGGCCCTTCCGGCTGGCTGGTTTATTGCTGATAAA
TCTGGAGCCGGTGAGCGTGGGTCTCGCGGTATCATTGCAGCACTGGGGCCAGATGGTAAGCCCTCCCGTA
TCGTAGTTATCTACACGACGGGGAGTCAGGCAACTATGGATGAACGAAATAGACAGATCGCTGAGATAGG
TGCCTCACTGATTAAGCATTGGTAACTGTCAGACCAAGTTTACTCATATATACTTTAGATTGATTTAAAA
CTTCATTTTTAATTTAAAAGGATCTAGGTGAAGATCCTTTTTGATAATCTCATGACCAAAATCCCTTAAC
GTGAGTTTTCGTTCCACTGAGCGTCAGACCCCGTAGAAAAGATCAAAGGATCTTCTTGAGATCCTTTTTT
TCTGCGCGTAATCTGCTGCTTGCAAACAAAAAAACCACCGCTACCAGCGGTGGTTTGTTTGCCGGATCAA
GAGCTACCAACTCTTTTTCCGAAGGTAACTGGCTTCAGCAGAGCGCAGATACCAAATACTGTCCTTCTAG
TGTAGCCGTAGTTAGGCCACCACTTCAAGAACTCTGTAGCACCGCCTACATACCTCGCTCTGCTAATCCT
GTTACCAGTGGCTGCTGCCAGTGGCGATAAGTCGTGTCTTACCGGGTTGGACTCAAGACGATAGTTACCG
GATAAGGCGCAGCGGTCGGGCTGAACGGGGGGTTCGTGCACACAGCCCAGCTTGGAGCGAACGACCTACA
CCGAACTGAGATACCTACAGCGTGAGCTATGAGAAAGCGCCACGCTTCCCGAAGGGAGAAAGGCGGACAG
GTATCCGGTAAGCGGCAGGGTCGGAACAGGAGAGCGCACGAGGGAGCTTCCAGGGGGAAACGCCTGGTAT
CTTTATAGTCCTGTCGGGTTTCGCCACCTCTGACTTGAGCGTCGATTTTTGTGATGCTCGTCAGGGGGGC
GGAGCCTATGGAAAAACGCCAGCAACGCGGCCTTTTTACGGTTCCTGGCCTTTTGCTGGCCTTTTGCTCA
CATGTTCTTTCCTGCGTTATCCCCTGATTCTGTGGATAACCGTATTACCGCCTTTGAGTGAGCTGATACC
GCTCGCCGCAGCCGAACGACCGAGCGCAGCGAGTCAGTGAGCGAGGAAGCGGAAGAGCGCCTGATGCGGT
ATTTTCTCCTTACGCATCTGTGCGGTATTTCACACCGCATAAATTCCGACACCATCGAATGGTGCAAAAC
CTTTCGCGGTATGGCATGATAGCGCCCGGAAGAGAGTCAATTCAGGGTGGTGAATGTGAAACCAGTAACG
TTATACGATGTCGCAGAGTATGCCGGTGTCTCTTATCAGACCGTTTCCCGCGTGGTGAACCAGGCCAGCC
ACGTTTCTGCGAAAACGCGGGAAAAAGTGGAAGCGGCGATGGCGGAGCTGAATTACATTCCCAACCGCGT
GGCACAACAACTGGCGGGCAAACAGTCGTTGCTGATTGGCGTTGCCACCTCCAGTCTGGCCCTGCACGCG
CCGTCGCAAATTGTCGCGGCGATTAAATCTCGCGCCGATCAACTGGGTGCCAGCGTGGTGGTGTCGATGG
TAGAACGAAGCGGCGTCGAAGCCTGTAAAGCGGCGGTGCACAATCTTCTCGCGCAACGCGTCAGTGGGCT
GATCATTAACTATCCGCTGGATGACCAGGATGCCATTGCTGTGGAAGCTGCCTGCACTAATGTTCCGGCG
TTATTTCTTGATGTCTCTGACCAGACACCCATCAACAGTATTATTTTCTCCCATGAAGACGGTACGCGAC
TGGGCGTGGAGCATCTGGTCGCATTGGGTCACCAGCAAATCGCGCTGTTAGCGGGCCCATTAAGTTCTGT
CTCGGCGCGTCTGCGTCTGGCTGGCTGGCATAAATATCTCACTCGCAATCAAATTCAGCCGATAGCGGAA
CGGGAAGGCGACTGGAGTGCCATGTCCGGTTTTCAACAAACCATGCAAATGCTGAATGAGGGCATCGTTC
CCACTGCGATGCTGGTTGCCAACGATCAGATGGCGCTGGGCGCAATGCGCGCCATTACCGAGTCCGGGCT
GCGCGTTGGTGCGGATATCTCGGTAGTGGGATACGACGATACCGAAGACAGCTCATGTTATATCCCGCCG
TCAACCACCATCAAACAGGATTTTCGCCTGCTGGGGCAAACCAGCGTGGACCGCTTGCTGCAACTCTCTC
AGGGCCAGGCGGTGAAGGGCAATCAGCTGTTGCCCGTCTCACTGGTGAAAAGAAAAACCACCCTGGCGCC
CAATACGCAAACCGCCTCTCCCCGCGCGTTGGCCGATTCATTAATGCAGCTGGCACGACAGGTTTCCCGA
CTGGAAAGCGGGCAGTGAGCGCAACGCAATTAATGTGAGTTAGCTCACTCATTAGGCACCCCAGGCTTTA
CACTTTATGCTTCCGGCTCGTATGTTGTGTGGAATTGTGAGCGGATAACAATTTCACACAGGAAACAGCT
ATGACCATGATTACGGATTCACTGGCCGTCGTTTTACAACGTCGTGACTGGGAAAACCCTGGCGTTACCC
AACTTAATCGCCTTGCAGCACATCCCCCTTTCGCCAGCTGGCGTAATAGCGAAGAGGCCCGCACCGATCG
CCCTTCCCAACAGTTGCGCAGCCTGAATGGCGAATGGCGCTTTGCCTGGTTTCCGGCACCAGAAGCGGTG
CCGGAAAGCTGGCTGGAGTGCGATCTTCCTGAGGCCGATACTGTCGTCGTCCCCTCAAACTGGCAGATGC
ACGGTTACGATGCGCCCATCTACACCAACGTAACCTATCCCATTACGGTCAATCCGCCGTTTGTTCCCAC
GGAGAATCCGACGGGTTGTTACTCGCTCACATTTAATGTTGATGAAAGCTGGCTACAGGAAGGCCAGACG
CGAATTATTTTTGATGGCGTTGGAATT
Features (pLannotate 1.2.2; 17 found; start..end, strand, type, name):
      6..107     -  CDS            yciV (fragment): RNAAM_ECOLI - Also known as trpH From Escherichia coli (strain K12).
    183..211     +  promoter       tac promoter: strong E. coli promoter; hybrid between the trp and lac UV5 promoters
    219..235     +  protein_bind   lac operator: The lac repressor binds to the lac operator to inhibit transcription in E. coli. This inhibition can be relieved by adding lactose or isopropyl-β-D-thiogalactopyranoside (IPTG). lac repressor encoded by lacI
    258..911     +  CDS            GST26_SCHJA: Experimental evidence at protein level: Swiss-Prot protein existence level 1. GST isoenzymes appear to play a central role in the parasite detoxification system. Other functions are also suspected including a role in increasing the solubility of haematin in the parasite gut. From Schistosoma japonicum (Blood fluke).
    951..2453    +  CDS            Tnrc6a (fragment): TNR6A_MOUSE - Also known as Kiaa1460. Experimental evidence at protein level: Swiss-Prot protein existence level 1. Plays a role in RNA-mediated gene silencing by both micro- RNAs (miRNAs) and short interfering RNAs (siRNAs) (PubMed:22187428). Required for miRNA-dependent repression of translation and for siRNA- dependent endonucleolytic cleavage of complementary mRNAs by argonaute family proteins (PubMed:22187428). As a scaffolding protein, associates with argonaute proteins bound to partially complementary mRNAs, and can simultaneously recruit CCR4-NOT and PAN deadenylase complexes (By simil
   2484..2523    +  CDS            rop (fragment): Rop protein, which maintains plasmids at low copy number; rop
   2625..2665    +  misc_feature   bom (fragment): basis of mobility region from pBR322
   2770..2874    +  promoter       AmpR promoter: bla
   2875..3735    +  CDS            AmpR: β-lactamase; bla; confers resistance to ampicillin, carbenicillin, and related antibiotics
   3906..4494    +  rep_origin     ori: high-copy-number ColE1/pMB1/pBR322/pUC origin of replication
   4680..4731    -  misc_feature   bom (fragment): basis of mobility region from pBR322
   4738..4815    +  promoter       lacIq promoter: lacI (mutant); In the lacIq allele, a single base change in the promoter boosts expression of the lacI gene about 10-fold.
   4816..5898    +  CDS            lacI: lac repressor; lacI; The lac repressor binds to the lac operator to inhibit transcription in E. coli. This inhibition can be relieved by adding lactose or isopropyl-β-D-thiogalactopyranoside (IPTG).
   5911..5932    +  protein_bind   CAP binding site: CAP binding activates transcription in the presence of cAMP. E. coli catabolite activator protein
   5947..5977    +  promoter       lac promoter: promoter for the E. coli lac operon
   5985..6001    +  protein_bind   lac operator: The lac repressor binds to the lac operator to inhibit transcription in E. coli. This inhibition can be relieved by adding lactose or isopropyl-β-D-thiogalactopyranoside (IPTG). lac repressor encoded by lacI
   6021..6194    +  CDS            lacZα: LacZα fragment of β-galactosidase; lacZ fragment
