[The description below was written by a language model from this plasmid's Addgene catalogue record and pLannotate feature annotations shown in this document.]
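Description:
pGEX-6P-1-HsTNRC6A_1209-1709-CIM2mut_S is a bacterial expression plasmid of about 6.5 kb for producing a GST-tagged C-terminal fragment of human TNRC6A (GW182) in E. coli. The catalogue lists the backbone as unknown, but the plasmid name and the annotated features match the pGEX-6P-1 layout. A tac promoter with a lac operator drives the Schistosoma japonicum glutathione S-transferase coding sequence, followed closely by the insert. A lacI gene under the lacIq promoter is carried on the same plasmid, which keeps expression repressed until IPTG is added. The plasmid replicates from a ColE1/pBR322-type origin and is selected through β-lactamase (ampicillin resistance). The record lists it as low copy. Leftover lac promoter/lacZα sequence and small rop and bom fragments are backbone remnants.

The insert covers residues 1209–1709 of TNRC6A, numbered by the isoform 2 reference. It is about 1.5 kb and sits downstream of GST, consistent with an N-terminal GST fusion. The annotation tool matched this region to the mouse orthologue, but the catalogue gives the species as human, so the match most likely reflects sequence homology. The name indicates a "CIM2mut" variant, but the record does not define the substitutions involved. In the GW182 literature, CIM-2 refers to a CCR4-NOT interacting motif in the silencing domain. The depositor also notes one non-silent change, K1578E, relative to the reference isoform.

The associated study examined how GW182 interactions with PABP and deadenylases contribute to translational repression and decay of miRNA targets. The recombinant fusion protein would therefore suit GST-based purification and binding assays, although the record itself states only bacterial expression as the purpose. The depositor sequence may be theoretical rather than fully verified.
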