Addgene plasmid #147524: pGEX-6P-1-HsTNRC6A_1209-1709-CIM2mut_S
Purpose: Bacterial Expression of HsTNRC6A_1209-1709-CIM2mut
Depositing lab: Elisa Izaurralde. Depositing organization: Max Planck Institute for Developmental Biology. Publication: The interactions of GW182 proteins with PABP and deadenylases are required for both translational repression and degradation of miRNA targets. Huntzinger E, Kuzuoglu-Ozturk D, Braun JE, Eulalio A, Wohlbold L, Izaurralde E. Nucleic Acids Res. 2013 Jan;41(2):978-94. doi: 10.1093/nar/gks1078. Epub 2012 Nov 21. PubMed 23172285.
Backbone
  Vector backbone: Unknown
  Vector type: Bacterial Expression
Growth in bacteria
  Bacterial resistance: Ampicillin, 100 μg/mL
  Growth temperature: 37°C
  Growth strain: DH5alpha
  Copy number: Low Copy
Gene/Insert
  Gene/Insert name: HsTNRC6A_1209-1709-CIM2mut
  Species: H. sapiens (human)
  Mutation: one non silent mutation K1578E compared to the sequence of isoform2 given by Uniprot: Q8NDV7-2
  Entrez Gene: TNRC6A (a.k.a. CAGH26, FAME6, GW1, GW182, TNRC6)
  Cloning method: Unknown
Terms and licenses: Academic/Nonprofit Terms; Industry Terms: Not Available to Industry
Depositor comments: Plasmids from this collection were made available to the research community and donated after the lab closed. Please note that the sequence provided by the depositing laboratory may be theoretical/predicted or based on Sanger sequencing results. There may be discrepancies between sequencing results obtained by Addgene and the depositor sequence. If an Addgene verified sequence is not available, please contact before placing your order to request that our lab fully sequence the plasmid.
How to cite: pGEX-6P-1-HsTNRC6A_1209-1709-CIM2mut_S was a gift from Elisa Izaurralde (Addgene plasmid # 147524 ; http://n2t.net/addgene:147524 ; RRID:Addgene_147524)
